Addgene plasmid #242430: pUC19_21 tRNA genes
Purpose: In vitro transcription of 21 tRNAs after Nt.BspQI treatment. The plasmid contains a T7 promoter upstream and an Nt.BspQI recognition site downstream of each tRNA gene.
Depositing lab: Sebastian Maerkl. Depositing organization: Swiss Federal Institute of Technology (EPFL). Publication: Continuous in situ synthesis of a complete set of tRNAs sustains steady-state translation in a recombinant cell-free system. Li F, Baranwal AK, Maerkl SJ. Nat Commun. 2025 Jul 5;16(1):6212. doi: 10.1038/s41467-025-61671-8. PubMed 40617857.
Backbone
  Vector backbone: pUC19
  Backbone manufacturer: GenScript
  Vector type: Bacterial Expression
Growth in bacteria
  Bacterial resistance: Ampicillin, 100 μg/mL
  Growth temperature: 37°C
  Growth strain: DH5alpha
  Copy number: High Copy
Gene/Insert
  Gene/Insert name: 21 tRNA genes with a T7 promoter upstream and an Nt.BspQI recognition site downstream of each tRNA gene
  Species: Escherichia coli
  Insert size (bp): 2305
Terms and licenses: Academic/Nonprofit Terms; Industry Terms: Not Available to Industry
How to cite: pUC19_21 tRNA genes was a gift from Sebastian Maerkl (Addgene plasmid # 242430 ; http://n2t.net/addgene:242430 ; RRID:Addgene_242430)
