[The description below was written by a language model from this plasmid's Addgene catalogue record and pLannotate feature annotations shown in this document.]
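Description:
pUC19_21 tRNA genes is a high-copy bacterial plasmid of about 5 kb, built on the pUC19 backbone. It serves as a template for in vitro transcription of a set of 21 Escherichia coli tRNAs. It is propagated in E. coli through the pUC-type ColE1/pMB1 origin and selected with ampicillin through the β-lactamase gene and its native promoter. Remnants of the pUC19 cloning region flank the insert: a lacZα fragment, part of the multiple cloning site, and the lac promoter, operator and CAP binding site. Short annotated fragments of lacI, bom and rop are most likely backbone remnants rather than functional genes.

The insert of roughly 2.3 kb is a tandem, same-orientation array of 21 small transcription units. Each consists of a T7 promoter joined directly to a tRNA gene, so that transcription begins at or very near the first nucleotide of the tRNA. According to the record, each gene is followed by an Nt.BspQI recognition site. The feature table identifies 21 tRNA-like elements of about 70 to 85 nt, one of them matched to the tyrosine tRNA-derived supF. It does not otherwise assign amino-acid identities. Promoters are annotated for 20 of the units, many as slightly truncated matches, and one unit lacks an annotated promoter, probably an annotation gap. A partial T7 terminator follows the last unit.

Nt.BspQI is a nicking endonuclease. Treating the plasmid with it presumably nicks the template strand at the end of each gene, so that T7 RNA polymerase runs off there and produces transcripts with defined 3' ends, all from a single plasmid. The associated work uses this for continuous in situ synthesis of a complete tRNA set to sustain translation in a recombinant cell-free system.
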