Features (pLannotate 1.2.2; 53 found; start..end, strand, type, name):
    137..236     +  misc_feature   bom (fragment): basis of mobility region from pBR322
    242..399     -  CDS            lacZα (fragment): LacZα fragment of β-galactosidase; lacZ fragment
    420..438     +  promoter       T7 promoter: promoter for bacteriophage T7 RNA polymerase
    436..508     +  ncRNA          tRNA: Accession: RF00005 - tRNA
    526..543     +  promoter       T7 promoter (fragment): promoter for bacteriophage T7 RNA polymerase
    542..615     +  ncRNA          tRNA: Accession: RF00005 - tRNA
    633..650     +  promoter       T7 promoter (fragment): promoter for bacteriophage T7 RNA polymerase
    649..721     +  ncRNA          tRNA: Accession: RF00005 - tRNA
    739..757     +  promoter       T7 promoter: promoter for bacteriophage T7 RNA polymerase
    755..828     +  ncRNA          tRNA: Accession: RF00005 - tRNA
    846..864     +  promoter       T7 promoter: promoter for bacteriophage T7 RNA polymerase
    862..932     +  ncRNA          tRNA: Accession: RF00005 - tRNA
    950..968     +  promoter       T7 promoter: promoter for bacteriophage T7 RNA polymerase
    966..1039    +  ncRNA          tRNA: Accession: RF00005 - tRNA
   1057..1073    +  promoter       T7 promoter (fragment): promoter for bacteriophage T7 RNA polymerase
   1073..1144    +  ncRNA          tRNA: Accession: RF00005 - tRNA
   1162..1179    +  promoter       T7 promoter (fragment): promoter for bacteriophage T7 RNA polymerase
   1178..1250    +  ncRNA          tRNA: Accession: RF00005 - tRNA
   1268..1285    +  promoter       T7 promoter (fragment): promoter for bacteriophage T7 RNA polymerase
   1284..1356    +  ncRNA          tRNA: Accession: RF00005 - tRNA
   1374..1392    +  promoter       T7 promoter: promoter for bacteriophage T7 RNA polymerase
   1391..1463    +  ncRNA          tRNA: Accession: RF00005 - tRNA
   1497..1570    +  ncRNA          tRNA: Accession: RF00005 - tRNA
   1588..1605    +  promoter       T7 promoter (fragment): promoter for bacteriophage T7 RNA polymerase
   1604..1687    +  ncRNA          tRNA: Accession: RF00005 - tRNA
   1705..1723    +  promoter       T7 promoter: promoter for bacteriophage T7 RNA polymerase
   1721..1793    +  ncRNA          tRNA: Accession: RF00005 - tRNA
   1811..1829    +  promoter       T7 promoter: promoter for bacteriophage T7 RNA polymerase
   1827..1900    +  ncRNA          tRNA: Accession: RF00005 - tRNA
   1918..1935    +  promoter       T7 promoter (fragment): promoter for bacteriophage T7 RNA polymerase
   1934..2006    +  ncRNA          tRNA: Accession: RF00005 - tRNA
   2024..2040    +  promoter       T7 promoter (fragment): promoter for bacteriophage T7 RNA polymerase
   2040..2113    +  ncRNA          tRNA: Accession: RF00005 - tRNA
   2131..2149    +  promoter       T7 promoter: promoter for bacteriophage T7 RNA polymerase
   2147..2231    +  ncRNA          tRNA: Accession: RF00005 - tRNA
   2249..2266    +  promoter       T7 promoter (fragment): promoter for bacteriophage T7 RNA polymerase
   2265..2337    +  ncRNA          tRNA: Accession: RF00005 - tRNA
   2355..2371    +  promoter       T7 promoter (fragment): promoter for bacteriophage T7 RNA polymerase
   2371..2443    +  ncRNA          tRNA: Accession: RF00005 - tRNA
   2461..2479    +  promoter       T7 promoter: promoter for bacteriophage T7 RNA polymerase
   2478..2562    +  tRNA           supF (fragment): E. coli amber-suppressor tyrosine tRNA
   2576..2593    +  promoter       T7 promoter (fragment): promoter for bacteriophage T7 RNA polymerase
   2592..2665    +  ncRNA          tRNA: Accession: RF00005 - tRNA
   2678..2717    +  terminator     T7 terminator (fragment): transcription terminator for bacteriophage T7 RNA polymerase
   2720..2757    +  misc_feature   MCS (fragment): pUC18/19 multiple cloning site
   2794..2810    -  protein_bind   lac operator: The lac repressor binds to the lac operator to inhibit transcription in E. coli. This inhibition can be relieved by adding lactose or isopropyl-β-D-thiogalactopyranoside (IPTG). lac repressor encoded by lacI
   2818..2848    -  promoter       lac promoter: promoter for the E. coli lac operon
   2863..2884    -  protein_bind   CAP binding site: CAP binding activates transcription in the presence of cAMP. E. coli catabolite activator protein
   2897..2989    -  CDS            lacI (fragment): lac repressor; lacI; The lac repressor binds to the lac operator to inhibit transcription in E. coli. This inhibition can be relieved by adding lactose or isopropyl-β-D-thiogalactopyranoside (IPTG).
   3172..3760    -  rep_origin     ori: high-copy-number ColE1/pMB1/pBR322/pUC origin of replication
   3931..4791    -  CDS            AmpR: β-lactamase; bla; confers resistance to ampicillin, carbenicillin, and related antibiotics
   4792..4896    -  promoter       AmpR promoter: bla
   4991..35      +  CDS            rop (fragment) (across the origin): Rop protein, which maintains plasmids at low copy number; rop
>Addgene plasmid #242430 | pUC19_21 tRNA genes | addgene full sequence | sequence record 485004 | Addgene NGS Result
TCGCGCGTTTCGGTGATGACGGTGAAAACCTCTGACACATGCAGCTCCCGGAGACGGTCACAGCTTGTCT
GTAAGCGGATGCCGGGAGCAGACAAGCCCGTCAGGGCGCGTCAGCGGGTGTTGGCGGGTGTCGGGGCTGG
CTTAACTATGCGGCATCAGAGCAGATTGTACTGAGAGTGCACCATATGCGGTGTGAAATACCGCACAGAT
GCGTAAGGAGAAAATACCGCATCAGGCGCCATTCGCCATTCAGGCTGCGCAACTGTTGGGAAGGGCGATC
GGTGCGGGCCTCTTCGCTATTACGCCAGCTGGCGAAAGGGGGATGTGCTGCAAGGCGATTAAGTTGGGTA
ACGCCAGGGTTTTCCCAGTCACGACGTTGTAAAACGACGGCCAGTGAATTCGAGCTCGGTACCCCCGCGT
AATACGACTCACTATAGGGGCTATAGCTCAGCTGGGAGAGCGCTTGCATGGCATGCAAGAGGTCAGCGGT
TCGATCCCGCTTAGCTCCACCAAGAAGAGCCCGCGTAATACGACTCACTATAGCGCCCGTAGCTCAGCTG
GATAGAGCGCTGCCCTCCGGAGGCAGAGGTCTCAGGTTCGAATCCTGTCGGGCGCGCCAAGAAGAGCCCG
CGTAATACGACTCACTATAGCCTCTGTAGTTCAGTCGGTAGAACGGCGGACTGTTAATCCGTATGTCACT
GGTTCGAGTCCAGTCAGAGGCGCCAAGAAGAGCCCGCGTAATACGACTCACTATAGGAGCGGTAGTTCAG
TCGGTTAGAATACCTGCCTGTCACGCAGGGGGTCGCGGGTTCGAGTCCCGTCCGTTCCGCCAAGAAGAGC
CCGCGTAATACGACTCACTATAGGCGCGTTAACAAAGCGGTTATGTAGCGGATTGCAAATCCGTCTAGTC
CGGTTCGACTCCGGAACGCGCCTCCAAGAAGAGCCCGCGTAATACGACTCACTATAGGCGGGGTGGAGCA
GCCTGGTAGCTCGTCGGGCTCATAACCCGAAGATCGTCGGTTCAAATCCGGCCCCCGCAACCAAGAAGAG
CCCGCGTAATACGACTCACTATATGGGGTATCGCCAAGCGGTAAGGCACCGGATTCTGATTCCGGCATTC
CGAGGTTCGAATCCTCGTACCCCAGCCAAGAAGAGCCCGCGTAATACGACTCACTATAGTCCCCTTCGTC
TAGAGGCCCAGGACACCGCCCTCTCACGGCGGTAACAGGGGTTCGAATCCCCTAGGGGACGCCAAGAAGA
GCCCGCGTAATACGACTCACTATAGCGGGAATAGCTCAGTTGGTAGAGCACGACCTTGCCAAGGTCGGGG
TCGCGAGTTCGAGTCTCGTTTCCCGCTCCAAGAAGAGCCCGCGTAATACGACTCACTATAGGTGGCTATA
GCTCAGTTGGTAGAGCCCTGGATTGTGATTCCAGTTGTCGTGGGTTCGAATCCCATTAGCCACCCCAAGA
AGAGCCCGCGTAATACGACTCACTATTAGGCTTGTAGCTCAGGTGGTTAGAGCGCACCCCTGATAAGGGT
GAGGTCGGTGGTTCAAGTCCACTCAGGCCTACCAAGAAGAGCCCGCGTAATACGACTCACTATAGCGAAG
GTGGCGGAATTGGTAGACGCGCTAGCTTCAGGTGTTAGTGTCCTTACGGACGTGGGGGTTCAAGTCCCCC
CCCTCGCACCAAGAAGAGCCCGCGTAATACGACTCACTATAGGGTCGTTAGCTCAGTTGGTAGAGCAGTT
GACTCTTAATCAATTGGTCGCAGGTTCGAATCCTGCACGACCCACCAAGAAGAGCCCGCGTAATACGACT
CACTATAGGCTACGTAGCTCAGTTGGTTAGAGCACATCACTCATAATGATGGGGTCACAGGTTCGAATCC
CGTCGTAGCCACCAAGAAGAGCCCGCGTAATACGACTCACTATAGCCCGGATAGCTCAGTCGGTAGAGCA
GGGGATTGAAAATCCCCGTGTCCTTGGTTCGATTCCGAGTCCGGGCACCAAGAAGAGCCCGCGTAATACG
ACTCACTATACGGCACGTAGCGCAGCCTGGTAGCGCACCGTCATGGGGTGTCGGGGGTCGGAGGTTCAAA
TCCTCTCGTGCCGACCAAGAAGAGCCCGCGTAATACGACTCACTATAGGTGAGGTGTCCGAGTGGCTGAA
GGAGCACGCCTGGAAAGTGTGTATACGGCAACGTATCGGGGGTTCGAATCCCCCCCTCACCGCCAAGAAG
AGCCCGCGTAATACGACTCACTATAGCTGATATGGCTCAGTTGGTAGAGCGCACCCTTGGTAAGGGTGAG
GTCCCCAGTTCGACTCTGGGTATCAGCACCAAGAAGAGCCCGCGTAATACGACTCACTATAAGGGGCGTA
GTTCAATTGGTAGAGCACCGGTCTCCAAAACCGGGTGTTGGGAGTTCGAGTCTCTCCGCCCCTGCCAAGA
AGAGCCCGCGTAATACGACTCACTATAGGTGGGGTTCCCGAGCGGCCAAAGGGAGCAGACTGTAAATCTG
CCGTCACAGACTTCGAAGGTTCGAATCCTTCCCCCACCACCAAGAAGAGCCCGCGTAATACGACTCACTA
TAGCGTCCGTAGCTCAGTTGGTTAGAGCACCACCTTGACATGGTGGGGGTCGGTGGTTCGAGTCCACTCG
GACGCACCAAGAAGAGCAACCCCTTGGGGCCTCTAAACGGGTCTTGAGGGGTTTTTTTTGGGGATCCTCT
AGAGTCGACCTGCAGGCATGCAAGCTTGGCGTAATCATGGTCATAGCTGTTTCCTGTGTGAAATTGTTAT
CCGCTCACAATTCCACACAACATACGAGCCGGAAGCATAAAGTGTAAAGCCTGGGGTGCCTAATGAGTGA
GCTAACTCACATTAATTGCGTTGCGCTCACTGCCCGCTTTCCAGTCGGGAAACCTGTCGTGCCAGCTGCA
TTAATGAATCGGCCAACGCGCGGGGAGAGGCGGTTTGCGTATTGGGCGCTCTTCCGCTTCCTCGCTCACT
GACTCGCTGCGCTCGGTCGTTCGGCTGCGGCGAGCGGTATCAGCTCACTCAAAGGCGGTAATACGGTTAT
CCACAGAATCAGGGGATAACGCAGGAAAGAACATGTGAGCAAAAGGCCAGCAAAAGGCCAGGAACCGTAA
AAAGGCCGCGTTGCTGGCGTTTTTCCATAGGCTCCGCCCCCCTGACGAGCATCACAAAAATCGACGCTCA
AGTCAGAGGTGGCGAAACCCGACAGGACTATAAAGATACCAGGCGTTTCCCCCTGGAAGCTCCCTCGTGC
GCTCTCCTGTTCCGACCCTGCCGCTTACCGGATACCTGTCCGCCTTTCTCCCTTCGGGAAGCGTGGCGCT
TTCTCATAGCTCACGCTGTAGGTATCTCAGTTCGGTGTAGGTCGTTCGCTCCAAGCTGGGCTGTGTGCAC
GAACCCCCCGTTCAGCCCGACCGCTGCGCCTTATCCGGTAACTATCGTCTTGAGTCCAACCCGGTAAGAC
ACGACTTATCGCCACTGGCAGCAGCCACTGGTAACAGGATTAGCAGAGCGAGGTATGTAGGCGGTGCTAC
AGAGTTCTTGAAGTGGTGGCCTAACTACGGCTACACTAGAAGAACAGTATTTGGTATCTGCGCTCTGCTG
AAGCCAGTTACCTTCGGAAAAAGAGTTGGTAGCTCTTGATCCGGCAAACAAACCACCGCTGGTAGCGGTG
GTTTTTTTGTTTGCAAGCAGCAGATTACGCGCAGAAAAAAAGGATCTCAAGAAGATCCTTTGATCTTTTC
TACGGGGTCTGACGCTCAGTGGAACGAAAACTCACGTTAAGGGATTTTGGTCATGAGATTATCAAAAAGG
ATCTTCACCTAGATCCTTTTAAATTAAAAATGAAGTTTTAAATCAATCTAAAGTATATATGAGTAAACTT
GGTCTGACAGTTACCAATGCTTAATCAGTGAGGCACCTATCTCAGCGATCTGTCTATTTCGTTCATCCAT
AGTTGCCTGACTCCCCGTCGTGTAGATAACTACGATACGGGAGGGCTTACCATCTGGCCCCAGTGCTGCA
ATGATACCGCGAGACCCACGCTCACCGGCTCCAGATTTATCAGCAATAAACCAGCCAGCCGGAAGGGCCG
AGCGCAGAAGTGGTCCTGCAACTTTATCCGCCTCCATCCAGTCTATTAATTGTTGCCGGGAAGCTAGAGT
AAGTAGTTCGCCAGTTAATAGTTTGCGCAACGTTGTTGCCATTGCTACAGGCATCGTGGTGTCACGCTCG
TCGTTTGGTATGGCTTCATTCAGCTCCGGTTCCCAACGATCAAGGCGAGTTACATGATCCCCCATGTTGT
GCAAAAAAGCGGTTAGCTCCTTCGGTCCTCCGATCGTTGTCAGAAGTAAGTTGGCCGCAGTGTTATCACT
CATGGTTATGGCAGCACTGCATAATTCTCTTACTGTCATGCCATCCGTAAGATGCTTTTCTGTGACTGGT
GAGTACTCAACCAAGTCATTCTGAGAATAGTGTATGCGGCGACCGAGTTGCTCTTGCCCGGCGTCAATAC
GGGATAATACCGCGCCACATAGCAGAACTTTAAAAGTGCTCATCATTGGAAAACGTTCTTCGGGGCGAAA
ACTCTCAAGGATCTTACCGCTGTTGAGATCCAGTTCGATGTAACCCACTCGTGCACCCAACTGATCTTCA
GCATCTTTTACTTTCACCAGCGTTTCTGGGTGAGCAAAAACAGGAAGGCAAAATGCCGCAAAAAAGGGAA
TAAGGGCGACACGGAAATGTTGAATACTCATACTCTTCCTTTTTCAATATTATTGAAGCATTTATCAGGG
TTATTGTCTCATGAGCGGATACATATTTGAATGTATTTAGAAAAATAAACAAATAGGGGTTCCGCGCACA
TTTCCCCGAAAAGTGCCACCTGACGTCTAAGAAACCATTATTATCATGACATTAACCTATAAAAATAGGC
GTATCACGAGGCCCTTTCGTC
